>Addgene plasmid #238758 | LgBiT-CRAF BiBiT-Ready Vector | addgene full sequence | sequence record 479809 | Addgene NGS Result
AAGACGCGTGACGTCGGCAGTGAAAAAAATGCTTTATTTGTGAAATTTGTGATGCTATTGCTTTATTTGT
AACCATTATAAGCTGCAATAAACAAGTTAACAACAACAATTGCATTCATTTTATGTTTCAGGTTCAGGGG
GAGGTGTGGGAGGTTTTTTAAAGCAAGTAAAACCTCTACAAATGTGGTATGGCTGATTATGATCCGCGGC
CGCAATACGTCGACGTTATCAGCTGACTTCGTACGAGAGCCTAGGTGTTTCTAGAGGATCCCCGGGTACC
GAGCCCGAATTCGTTTA
[1947 nt withheld, positions 298-2244]
GGCGATCGCACCGCTCGAGCCTCCACCTCCGCTCCCGCCACCACCGGAGCTCCCACTGTTGATGGTTACT
CGGAACAGCATGGAGCCGTCGGGGGTGATCAGGCGCTCGTCGATAATTTTGTTGCCGTTCCACAGGGTCC
CTGTTACAGTGATCTTTTTGCCGTCGAACACGGCGATGCCTTCATACGGCCGTCCGAAATAGTTCAGCAT
GTTCGGCGTAACCCCGTCGATTACCAGTGTGCCATAGGGCAGGATCACCTTAAAGTGATGATCATCCACA
GGGTACACCACCTTAAACACCTCTTCGATCTGGGCCATTTGGTCGGCGCTCAGACCTTCATACGGGATGA
TGACATGGATGTCGATCTTCAGGGCATTTTCACCGCTCCGGACAATCCTTTGGATCGGAGTTACGGACAC
GGCGAGATTCTGCAGCAAACTGGACACACCTCCCTGTTCAAGGACTTGGTCCAGGTTGTAGGCGGCTGTC
TGTTCCCAGTCCCCAACGAAATCTTCGAGTGTGAAGACCATGGTGAGCGCTAGCTGCAAAAAGAACAAGT
AGCTTGTATTCTATAGTGTCACCTAAATGGGCGATCTGACGGTTCACTAAACCAGCTCTGCTTATATAGG
CCTCCCTGGCGCGCCACTAGTTATTAATAGTAATCAATTACGGGGTCATTAGTTCATAGCCCATATATGG
AGTTCCGCGTTACATAACTTACGGTAAATGGCCCGCCTGGCTGACCGCCCAACGACCCCCGCCCATTGAC
GTCAATAATGACGTATGTTCCCATAGTAACGCCAATAGGGACTTTCCATTGACGTCAATGGGTGGAGTAT
TTACGGTAAACTGCCCACTTGGCAGTACATCAAGTGTATCATATGCCAAGTCCGCCCCCTATTGACGTCA
ATGACGGTAAATGGCCCGCCTGGCATTATGCCCAGTACATGACCTTACGGGACTTTCCTACTTGGCAGTA
CATCTACGTATTAGTCATCGCTATTACCATGGTGATGCGGTTTTGGCAGTACACCAATGGGCGTGGATAG
CGGTTTGACTCACGGGGATTTCCAAGTCTCCACCCCATTGACGTCAATGGGAGTTTGTTTTGGCACCAAA
ATCAACGGGACTTTCCAAAATGTCGTAATAACCCCGCCCCGTTGACGCAAATGGGCGGTAGGCGTGTACG
GTGGGAGGTCAAATCGAATTCTAATACTGTTGACAATTAATCATCGGCATAGTATATCGGCATAGTATAA
TACGACAAGGTGAGGAACTAAACCCAGGAGGCAGATCATGATTGAACAAGATGGATTGCACGCAGGTTCT
CCGGCCGCTTGGGTGGAGAGGCTATTCGGCTATGACTGGGCACAACAGACAATCGGCTGCTCTGATGCCG
CCGTGTTCCGGCTGTCAGCGCAGGGGCGCCCGGTTCTTTTTGTCAAGACCGACCTGTCCGGTGCCCTGAA
TGAACTGCAGGACGAGGCAGCGCGGCTATCGTGGCTGGCCACGACGGGCGTTCCTTGCGCAGCTGTGCTC
GACGTTGTCACTGAAGCGGGAAGGGACTGGCTGCTATTGGGCGAAGTGCCGGGGCAGGATCTCCTGTCAT
CTCACCTTGCTCCTGCCGAGAAAGTATCCATCATGGCTGATGCAATGCGGCGGCTGCATACGCTTGATCC
GGCTACCTGCCCATTCGACCACCAAGCGAAACATCGCATCGAGCGAGCACGTACTCGGATGGAAGCCGGT
CTTGTCGATCAGGATGATCTGGACGAAGAGCATCAGGGGCTCGCGCCAGCCGAACTGTTCGCCAGGCTCA
AGGCGCGCATGCCCGACGGCGAGGATCTCGTCGTGACCCATGGCGATGCCTGCTTGCCGAATATCATGGT
GGAAAATGGCCGCTTTTCTGGATTCATCGACTGTGGCCGGCTGGGTGTGGCGGACCGCTATCAGGACATA
GCGTTGGCTACCCGTGATATTGCTGAAGAGCTTGGCGGCGAATGGGCTGACCGCTTCCTCGTGCTTTACG
GTATCGCCGCTCCCGATTCGCAGCGCATCGCCTTCTATCGCCTTCTTGACGAGTTCTTCTGATTCGAAAT
GACCGACCAAGCGACGCCCAACCGGTATCAGCTCACTCAAAGGCGGTAATACGGTTATCCACAGAATCAG
GGGATAACGCAGGAAAGAACATGTGAGCAAAAGGCCAGCAAAAGGCCAGGAACCGTAAAAAGGCCGCGTT
GCTGGCGTTTTTCCATAGGCTCCGCCCCCCTGACGAGCATCACAAAAATCGACGCTCAAGTCAGAGGTGG
CGAAACCCGACAGGACTATAAAGATACCAGGCGTTTCCCCCTGGAAGCTCCCTCGTGCGCTCTCCTGTTC
CGACCCTGCCGCTTACCGGATACCTGTCCGCCTTTCTCCCTTCGGGAAGCGTGGCGCTTTCTCATAGCTC
ACGCTGTAGGTATCTCAGTTCGGTGTAGGTCGTTCGCTCCAAGCTGGGCTGTGTGCACGAACCCCCCGTT
CAGCCCGACCGCTGCGCCTTATCCGGTAACTATCGTCTTGAGTCCAACCCGGTAAGACACGACTTATCGC
CACTGGCAGCAGCCACTGGTAACAGGATTAGCAGAGCGAGGTATGTAGGCGGTGCTACAGAGTTCTTGAA
GTGGTGGCCTAACTACGGCTACACTAGAAGGACAGTATTTGGTATCTGCGCTCTGCTGAAGCCAGTTACC
TTCGGAAAAAGAGTTGGTAGCTCTTGATCCGGCAAACAAACCACCGCTGGTAGCGGTGGTTTTTTTGTTT
GCAAGCAGCAGATTACGCGCAGAAAAAAAGGATTTCAAGAAGATCCTTTGATCTTTTCTACGGGGTCTGA
CGCTCAGTGGAACGAAAACTCACGTTAAGGGATTTTGGTCATGAGATTATCAAAAAGGATCTTCACCTAG
ATCCTTTTATAGTCCGGAATCGTCACACAAAAAACCAACACACAGATGTAATGAAAATAAAGATATTTTA
TTGCGGCCATCGTGATGGCTAGAGTCTAAACTCGACCTACCTCCTTAGCGCGCGGTCGTGTACTGGGCCG
GCGGTTGCCGCTGTCGGCCAGCACCTCGACGCAGCCGTCGGTCCATACGGCTGCGCTCCGGCGAGCGATT
TGTGTGCGACCGACGGTGCCGGCCCCGCTGCGGACGATGGCATCGCAGCGGCCTTGAGCCCAGGCAGCAT
CGTCGAAGTTGCCGTCCACGAGGCTCTGGTAGAGCTGATCCAGGCCGATGCGCAGCATGTAGGCTCGCAG
ACGAGGGCTGCCGGCCAGCTCGGGATGCCGGCGCTCGAAGTAGCGAGTCTGCTGCTCCATGCAAGCCAGC
CAGGGCCGCCAGAAGAAGATGTTGGCCACCTCGTACTGACTGTCCCCGAACATAGCTTCGGACCAGTCGA
TTACGGCGGTGATGCGGCCGTTGTCGGTCAGGACGTTGTTGCTGCCGAAGTCGGCATGGACGAGGTGGCG
CACCTCGGGACAGTCTTCGGCCCACAGCATCAGTTCGTCCAGGGCTTGAGCTACGCTGGCGGACACGGTG
TCGTCCATCACGGTCTGCCAGTGGTAGACATGGGGATCAGCAATGGCGCAAATGAAATCCCGCCAGGTTG
TGTACTGGCCGATGCCTTGGGGCCCGAATGGGCCGAAGCCGCTGGTTTGACTGAGGTCGGCGGCGGCAAT
AGCATCCATAGCTTCGGCGACAGGCTGTAACACAGCAGGCAGCTCTGTTTCGGGGAGGTCTTGGAGAGTA
ACGCCTTGGGCGCGTCTACTGATGCAGTATGTCAGGCTCTCGCTGAACTCGCCGATGTCCAACACTTCGG
GGATGGGTAGTGCAGCGCTGGCGAAGTGGCGGTACACGTAGCGGTCTTTGTAGAAGCCATCAGCGCAGCT
ATTCACCCGCAGTACATAGCCGCGTCCGCCGACATCGAAGCTGAAGGCTCGGCTCTCTTCGCCCTCCGAC
AACTGCATCAGGTCGCTCACACTGTCGAACTTCTCGATGAGAAATTTTTCAACGCTGGTAGCGGTGAGTT
CGGGCTTCTTCATGGTGGCGCTAGTGTCAGAAGAATCGAGCTTTTTGCAAAAGCCTAGGCCTCCAAAAAA
GCCTCCTCACTACTTCTGGAATAGCTCAGAGGCCGAGGCGGCCTCGGCCTCTGCATAAATAAAAAAAATT
AGTCAGCCATGGGGCGGAGAATGGGCGGAACTGGGCGGAGTTAGGGGCGGGATGGGCGGAGTTAGGGGCG
GGACTATGGTTGCTGACTAATTGAGATGCATGCTTTGCATACTTCTGCCTGCTGGGGAGCCTGGGGACTT
TCCACACCTGGTTGCTGACTAATTGAGATGCATGCTTTGCATACTTCTGCCTGCTGGGGAGCCTGGGGAC
TTTCCACACCCTAACTGACACACATTCCACAGCTGGTTCTTTCCGCCTCAGAAGGTACCTAACCAAGTTC
CTCTTTCAGAGGTTATTTCAGGCCATGGTGCTGCGC
Features (pLannotate 1.2.2; 15 found; start..end, strand, type, name):
     17..98      -  polyA_signal   SV40 poly(A) signal: SV40 polyadenylation signal
    121..204     -  CDS            large T antigen (fragment): large T antigen from SV40 (simian virus 40)
    260..292     -  misc_feature   MCS (fragment): pUC18/19 multiple cloning site
    301..2244    -  CDS            RAF1 (sequence withheld): RAF1_HUMAN - Also known as RAF. Experimental evidence at protein level: Swiss-Prot protein existence level 1. Serine/threonine-protein kinase that acts as a regulatory link between the membrane-associated Ras GTPases and the MAPK/ERK cascade, and this critical regulatory link functions as a switch determining cell fate decisions including proliferation, differentiation, apoptosis, survival and oncogenic transformation. RAF1 activation initiates a mitogen-activated protein kinase (MAPK) cascade that comprises a sequential phosphorylation of the dual-specific MAPK kinases (MAP2K1/MEK1 and MAP2K2
   2302..2775    -  CDS            Nluc (fragment): NanoLuc® luciferase human codon-optimized
   2814..2832    -  promoter       SP6 promoter: promoter for bacteriophage SP6 RNA polymerase
   2858..2880    -  promoter       minimal CMV promoter (fragment): human cytomegalovirus (CMV) immediate early promoter
   2890..3255    +  enhancer       CMV enhancer: human cytomegalovirus immediate early enhancer
   3257..3444    +  promoter       CMV promoter (fragment): human cytomegalovirus (CMV) immediate early promoter
   3463..3510    +  promoter       EM7 promoter: synthetic bacterial promoter&nbsp
   3542..4333    +  CDS            neo: KKA2_KLEPN - Also known as kan, nptII. Experimental evidence at protein level: Swiss-Prot protein existence level 1. Resistance to kanamycin, neomycin, paromomycin, ribostamycin, butirosin and gentamicin B. From Klebsiella pneumoniae.
   4494..5082    -  rep_origin     ori: high-copy-number ColE1/pMB1/pBR322/pUC origin of replication
   5208..5256    -  polyA_signal   poly(A) signal: synthetic polyadenylation signal
   5295..6317    -  CDS            hph: KHYB_ECOLX - Experimental evidence at protein level: Swiss-Prot protein existence level 1. The aminoglycoside phosphotransferases achieve inactivation of their antibiotic substrates by phosphorylation. Only phosphorylates hygromycin and closely related compounds such as demethyl analogs and destomycin. From Escherichia coli.
   6348..6705    -  promoter       SV40 promoter: SV40 enhancer and early promoter
