[The description below was written by a language model from this plasmid's Addgene catalogue record and pLannotate feature annotations shown in this document.]
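Description:
LgBiT-CRAF BiBiT-Ready Vector is a mammalian expression plasmid built on the pFN217K LgBiT CMV-Hyg Flexi backbone. It produces full-length, unmutated human CRAF (RAF1), the serine/threonine kinase that links Ras GTPases to the MAPK/ERK cascade, fused at its N terminus to LgBiT. LgBiT is the large subunit of the split NanoLuc luciferase system, and it appears in the feature table as a partial Nluc coding sequence directly upstream of the RAF1 open reading frame. The fusion lies on the minus strand of the sequenced record and terminates in an SV40 late-type polyadenylation signal, with a remnant of SV40 large T antigen sequence and a fragment of a multiple cloning site between the gene and the poly(A).

The catalogue lists CMV as the promoter. In the annotation, a minimal CMV promoter fragment and an SP6 phage promoter (usable for in vitro transcription) sit just upstream of the fusion. A CMV enhancer and a longer CMV promoter fragment lie adjacent but point in the opposite direction, toward an EM7 bacterial promoter and the neo (nptII) gene. This layout suggests a shared enhancer between two divergent units, though the record does not explain the arrangement or define "BiBiT-Ready".

In E. coli the plasmid replicates from a high-copy ColE1/pUC-type origin and is selected with kanamycin through EM7-driven neo. A separate cassette, with the SV40 enhancer/early promoter driving hph and a synthetic poly(A) signal, provides hygromycin selection in mammalian cells, allowing stable lines as well as transient transfection. The LgBiT tag makes the construct suited to luminescent complementation assays, in which CRAF is paired with a partner carrying the small complementary peptide to monitor protein interactions in live cells.
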