Addgene plasmid #238758: LgBiT-CRAF BiBiT-Ready Vector
Purpose: Express LgBiT-CRAF Fusion Protein in Mammalian Cells under a CMV promoter
Depositing lab: Promega Corporation.
Backbone
  Vector backbone: pFN217K LgBiT CMV-Hyg Flexi Vector
  Vector type: Mammalian Expression
  Selectable markers: Hygromycin
Growth in bacteria
  Bacterial resistance: Kanamycin, 50 μg/mL
  Growth temperature: 37°C
  Growth strain: DH5alpha
  Copy number: High Copy
Gene/Insert
  Gene/Insert name: CRAF
  Species: H. sapiens (human)
  Mutation: None
  Entrez Gene: RAF1 (a.k.a. CMD1NN, CRAF, NS5, Raf-1, c-Raf)
  Promoter: CMV
  Tag / fusion protein: LgBiT (N terminal on backbone)
  Cloning method: Other
Terms and licenses: Academic/Nonprofit Terms; Industry Terms
How to cite: LgBiT-CRAF BiBiT-Ready Vector was a gift from Promega Corporation (Addgene plasmid # 238758 ; http://n2t.net/addgene:238758 ; RRID:Addgene_238758)
